LOCUS       Exported 4797 bp ds-DNA circular SYN 12-MAY-2021
DEFINITION  Constitutive expression of Antares in bacteria.
ACCESSION   .
VERSION     .
KEYWORDS    pNCS-Antares
SOURCE      synthetic DNA construct
  ORGANISM  synthetic DNA construct
REFERENCE   1 (bases 1 to 4797)
  AUTHORS   Chu J, Oh Y, Sens A, Ataie N, Dana H, Macklin JJ, Laviv T, Welf ES,
            Dean KM, Zhang F, Kim BB, Tang CT, Hu M, Baird MA, Davidson MW, Kay
            MA, Fiolka R, Yasuda R, Kim DS, Ng HL, Lin MZ
  TITLE     A bright cyan-excitable orange fluorescent protein facilitates
            dual-emission microscopy and enhances bioluminescence imaging in
            vivo.
  JOURNAL   Nat Biotechnol. 2016 May 30. doi: 10.1038/nbt.3550.
  PUBMED    27240196
REFERENCE   2 (bases 1 to 4797)
  AUTHORS   .
  TITLE     Direct Submission
  JOURNAL   Exported May 12, 2021 from SnapGene Server 1.1.58
            http://www.snapgene.com
FEATURES             Location/Qualifiers
     source          1..4797
                     /organism="synthetic DNA construct"
                     /mol_type="other DNA"
     primer_bind     20..39
                     /label=T7
                     /note="T7 promoter, forward primer"
     promoter        20..38
                     /label=T7 promoter
                     /note="promoter for bacteriophage T7 RNA polymerase"
     CDS             164..181
                     /codon_start=1
                     /product="6xHis affinity tag"
                     /label=6xHis
                     /translation="HHHHHH"
     CDS             185..217
                     /codon_start=1
                     /product="leader peptide from bacteriophage T7 gene 10"
                     /label=T7 tag (gene 10 leader)
                     /note="promotes efficient translation in E. coli"
                     /translation="MASMTGGQQMG"
     CDS             221..244
                     /codon_start=1
                     /product="Xpress(TM) epitope tag, including an enterokinase
                     recognition and cleavage site"
                     /label=Xpress(TM) tag
                     /translation="DLYDDDDK"
     CDS             935..1441
                     /codon_start=1
                     /product="NanoLuc(R) luciferase"
                     /label=Nluc
                     /note="human codon-optimized"
                     /translation="FTLEDFVGDWRQTAGYNLDQVLEQGGVSSLFQNLGVSVTPIQRIV
                     LSGENGLKIDIHVIIPYEGLSGDQMGQIEKIFKVVYPVDDHHFKVILHYGTLVIDGVTP
                     NMIDYFGRPYEGIAVFDGKKITVTGTLWNGNKIIDERLINPDGSLLFRVTINGVTGWRL
                     CERILA"
     primer_bind     complement(2198..2216)
                     /label=T7 Term
                     /note="T7 terminator, reverse primer"
     terminator      2212..2259
                     /label=T7 terminator
                     /note="transcription terminator for bacteriophage T7 RNA
                     polymerase"
     rep_origin      2356..2811
                     /direction=RIGHT
                     /label=f1 ori
                     /note="f1 bacteriophage origin of replication; arrow
                     indicates direction of (+) strand synthesis"
     primer_bind     complement(2443..2462)
                     /label=F1ori-R
                     /note="F1 origin, reverse primer"
     primer_bind     2653..2674
                     /label=F1ori-F
                     /note="F1 origin, forward primer"
     promoter        2837..2941
                     /gene="bla"
                     /label=AmpR promoter
     CDS             2942..3802
                     /codon_start=1
                     /gene="bla"
                     /product="beta-lactamase"
                     /label=AmpR
                     /note="confers resistance to ampicillin, carbenicillin, and
                     related antibiotics"
                     /translation="MSIQHFRVALIPFFAAFCLPVFAHPETLVKVKDAEDQLGARVGYI
                     ELDLNSGKILESFRPEERFPMMSTFKVLLCGAVLSRIDAGQEQLGRRIHYSQNDLVEYS
                     PVTEKHLTDGMTVRELCSAAITMSDNTAANLLLTTIGGPKELTAFLHNMGDHVTRLDRW
                     EPELNEAIPNDERDTTMPVAMATTLRKLLTGELLTLASRQQLIDWMEADKVAGPLLRSA
                     LPAGWFIADKSGAGERGSRGIIAALGPDGKPSRIVVIYTTGSQATMDERNRQIAEIGAS
                     LIKHW"
     primer_bind     complement(3160..3179)
                     /label=Amp-R
                     /note="Ampicillin resistance gene, reverse primer"
     rep_origin      3973..4561
                     /direction=RIGHT
                     /label=ori
                     /note="high-copy-number ColE1/pMB1/pBR322/pUC origin of
                     replication"
     primer_bind     4462..4481
                     /label=pBR322ori-F
                     /note="pBR322 origin, forward primer"
     primer_bind     4715..4732
                     /label=L4440
                     /note="L4440 vector, forward primer"
ORIGIN
        1 gatctcgatc ccgcgaaatt aatacgactc actataggga gaccacaacg gtttccctct
       61 agaatcaccg agtttattct tgacacctga tgcgatgaat gatataatag gaaagtactg
      121 ttttgtttaa ctttaagaag gggatataca tatgcggggt tctcatcatc atcatcatca
      181 tggtatggct agcatgactg gtggacagca aatgggtcgg gatctgtacg acgatgacga
      241 taaggatccg atggtgagca agggcgagga gctgatcaag gagaacatga gaagcaagct
      301 gtacctggaa ggcagcgtga acggccacca gttcaagtgc acccacgaag gggagggcaa
      361 gccctacgag ggcaagcaga ccaacaggat caaggtggtg gagggaggcc ccctgccgtt
      421 cgcattcgac atcctggcca cccactttat gtacgggagc aaggtgttca tcaagtaccc
      481 cgccgacctc cccgattatt ttaagcagtc cttccctgag ggcttcacat gggagagagt
      541 catggtgttc gaagacgggg gcgtgctgac cgccacccag gacaccagcc tccaggacgg
      601 cgagctcatc tacaacgtca aggtcagagg ggtgaacttc ccagccaacg gccccgtgat
      661 gcagaagaaa acactgggct gggagcccag caccgagacc atgtaccccg ctgacggcgg
      721 cctggaaggc agatgcgaca aggccctgaa gctcgtgggc gggggccacc tgcacgtcaa
      781 cttcaagacc acatacaagt ccaagaaacc cgtgaagatg cccggcgtcc actacgtgga
      841 ccgcagactg gaaagaatca aggaggccga caacgagacc tacgtcgagc agtacgagca
      901 cgctgtggcc agatactcca acctgggcgg aggcttcaca ctcgaagatt tcgttgggga
      961 ctggcgacag acagccggct acaacctgga ccaagtcctt gaacagggag gtgtgtccag
     1021 tttgtttcag aatctcgggg tgtccgtaac tccgatccaa aggattgtcc tgagcggtga
     1081 aaatgggctg aagatcgaca tccatgtcat catcccgtat gaaggtctga gcggcgacca
     1141 aatgggccag atcgaaaaaa tttttaaggt ggtgtaccct gtggatgatc atcactttaa
     1201 ggtgatcctg cactatggca cactggtaat cgacggggtt acgccgaaca tgatcgacta
     1261 tttcggacgg ccgtatgaag gcatcgccgt gttcgacggc aaaaagatca ctgtaacagg
     1321 gaccctgtgg aacggcaaca aaattatcga cgagcgcctg atcaaccccg acggctccct
     1381 gctgttccga gtaaccatca acggagtgac cggctggcgg ctgtgcgaac gcattctggc
     1441 gaggcacgag ctgatcaagg agaacatgag aagcaagctg tacctggaag gcagcgtgaa
     1501 cggccaccag ttcaagtgca cccacgaagg ggagggcaag ccctacgagg gcaagcagac
     1561 caacaggatc aaggtggtgg agggaggccc cctgccgttc gcattcgaca tcctggccac
     1621 ccactttatg tacgggagca aggtgttcat caagtacccc gccgacctcc ccgattattt
     1681 taagcagtcc ttccctgagg gcttcacatg ggagagagtc atggtgttcg aagacggggg
     1741 cgtgctgacc gccacccagg acaccagcct ccaggacggc gagctcatct acaacgtcaa
     1801 ggtcagaggg gtgaacttcc cagccaacgg ccccgtgatg cagaagaaaa cactgggctg
     1861 ggagcccagc accgagacca tgtaccccgc tgacggcggc ctggaaggca gatgcgacaa
     1921 ggccctgaag ctcgtgggcg ggggccacct gcacgtcaac ttcaagacca catacaagtc
     1981 caagaaaccc gtgaagatgc ccggcgtcca ctacgtggac cgcagactgg aaagaatcaa
     2041 ggaggccgac aacgagacct acgtcgagca gtacgagcac gctgtggcca gatactccaa
     2101 cctgggcgga ggcatggacg agctgtacaa gtaatgaatt cgaagcttga tccggctgct
     2161 aacaaagccc gaaaggaagc tgagttggct gctgccaccg ctgagcaata actagcataa
     2221 ccccttgggg cctctaaacg ggtcttgagg ggttttttgc tgaaaggagg aactatatcc
     2281 ggatctggcg taatagcgaa gaggcccgca ccgatcgccc ttcccaacag ttgcgcagcc
     2341 tgaatggcga atgggnnnnn nnnnnnnnnn nnnnnnnnnn nnnnnnnnnn nnnnnnnnnn
     2401 nnnnnnnnnn nnnnnnnnnn nnnnnnnnnn nnnnnnnnnn nnnnnnnnnn nnnnnnnnnn
     2461 nnnnnnnnnn nnnnnnnnnc nnnnnnnnnn nnnnnnnnnn nnnnnnnnnn nnnnnnnnnn
     2521 nnnnnnnnnn nnnnnnnnnn nnnnnnnnnn nnnnnnnnnn nnnnnnnnnn nannnnnnnn
     2581 nnnnnnnnnn nnnnnnnnnn nnnnnnnnnn nnnnnnnnnn ncctttgacg ttggagtcca
     2641 cgttctttaa tagtggactc ttgttccaaa ctggaacaac actcaaccct atctcggtct
     2701 attcttttga tttataaggg attttgccga tttcggccta ttggttaaaa aatgagctga
     2761 tttaacaaaa atttaacgcg aattttaaca aaatattaac gcttacaatt taggtggcac
     2821 ttttcgggga aatgtgcgcg gaacccctat ttgtttattt ttctaaatac attcaaatat
     2881 gtatccgctc atgagacaat aaccctgata aatgcttcaa taatattgaa aaaggaagag
     2941 tatgagtatt caacatttcc gtgtcgccct tattcccttt tttgcggcat tttgccttcc
     3001 tgtttttgct cacccagaaa cgctggtgaa agtaaaagat gctgaagatc agttgggtgc
     3061 acgagtgggt tacatcgaac tggatctcaa cagcggtaag atccttgaga gttttcgccc
     3121 cgaagaacgt tttccaatga tgagcacttt taaagttctg ctatgtggcg cggtattatc
     3181 ccgtattgac gccgggcaag agcaactcgg tcgccgcata cactattctc agaatgactt
     3241 ggttgagtac tcaccagtca cagaaaagca tcttacggat ggcatgacag taagagaatt
     3301 atgcagtgct gccataacca tgagtgataa cactgcggcc aacttacttc tgacaacgat
     3361 cggaggaccg aaggagctaa ccgctttttt gcacaacatg ggggatcatg taactcgcct
     3421 tgatcgttgg gaaccggagc tgaatgaagc cataccaaac gacgagcgtg acaccacgat
     3481 gcctgtagca atggcaacaa cgttgcgcaa actattaact ggcgaactac ttactctagc
     3541 ttcccggcaa caattaatag actggatgga ggcggataaa gttgcaggac cacttctgcg
     3601 ctcggccctt ccggctggct ggtttattgc tgataaatct ggagccggtg agcgtgggtc
     3661 tcgcggtatc attgcagcac tggggccaga tggtaagccc tcccgtatcg tagttatcta
     3721 cacgacgggg agtcaggcaa ctatggatga acgaaataga cagatcgctg agataggtgc
     3781 ctcactgatt aagcattggt aactgtcaga ccaagtttac tcatatatac tttagattga
     3841 tttaaaactt catttttaat ttaaaaggat ctaggtgaag atcctttttg ataatctcat
     3901 gaccaaaatc ccttaacgtg agttttcgtt ccactgagcg tcagaccccg tagaaaagat
     3961 caaaggatct tcttgagatc ctttttttct gcgcgtaatc tgctgcttgc aaacaaaaaa
     4021 accaccgcta ccagcggtgg tttgtttgcc ggatcaagag ctaccaactc tttttccgaa
     4081 ggtaactggc ttcagcagag cgcagatacc aaatactgtt cttctagtgt agccgtagtt
     4141 aggccaccac ttcaagaact ctgtagcacc gcctacatac ctcgctctgc taatcctgtt
     4201 accagtggct gctgccagtg gcgataagtc gtgtcttacc gggttggact caagacgata
     4261 gttaccggat aaggcgcagc ggtcgggctg aacggggggt tcgtgcacac agcccagctt
     4321 ggagcgaacg acctacaccg aactgagata cctacagcgt gagctatgag aaagcgccac
     4381 gcttcccgaa gggagaaagg cggacaggta tccggtaagc ggcagggtcg gaacaggaga
     4441 gcgcacgagg gagcttccag ggggaaacgc ctggtatctt tatagtcctg tcgggtttcg
     4501 ccacctctga cttgagcgtc gatttttgtg atgctcgtca ggggggcgga gcctatggaa
     4561 aaacgccagc aacgcggcct ttttacggtt cctggccttt tgctggcctt ttgctcacat
     4621 gttctttcct gcgttatccc ctgattctgt ggataaccgt attaccgcct ttgagtgagc
     4681 tgataccgct cgccgcagcc gaacgaccga gcgcagcgag tcagtgagcg aggaagcgga
     4741 agagcgccca atacgcaaac cgcctctccc cgcgcgttgg ccgattcatt aatgcag
//
