[The description below was written by a language model from this plasmid's Addgene catalogue record and the feature table of its GenBank file.]
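Description:
pNCS-Antares is a 4,797 bp bacterial expression plasmid built on the pNCS backbone and intended for constitutive production of the Antares reporter protein in E. coli. It is maintained at high copy through a ColE1/pUC-type origin of replication and selected with ampicillin via the bla (beta-lactamase) gene driven by its own AmpR promoter. An f1 bacteriophage origin is also present, which in principle allows single-stranded DNA rescue with helper phage.

The 1,881 bp Antares insert was cloned between BamHI and EcoRI sites downstream of a backbone-encoded N-terminal leader comprising a 6xHis affinity tag, the T7 gene 10 leader (T7 tag, which favours efficient translation in E. coli) and an Xpress epitope that includes an enterokinase cleavage site. This allows metal-affinity purification, antibody detection and optional tag removal. The feature table annotates only the central portion of the insert, a human codon-optimized NanoLuc luciferase. The flanking coding sequence on either side of it is unannotated, though the associated publication title concerns a cyan-excitable orange fluorescent protein used to enhance bioluminescence imaging, consistent with Antares being a luciferase–fluorescent protein fusion. A T7 promoter lies upstream of the reading frame and a T7 terminator downstream. The record lists T7 as the promoter yet describes expression as constitutive and names DH5alpha as the growth strain, and it does not identify any other element that would account for constitutive transcription. The plasmid is suited to producing and purifying recombinant Antares from bacteria for in vitro characterization.
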