Addgene plasmid #74279: pNCS-Antares
Purpose: Constitutive expression of Antares in bacteria
Depositing lab: Michael Lin. Depositing organization: Stanford University. Publication: A bright cyan-excitable orange fluorescent protein facilitates dual-emission microscopy and enhances bioluminescence imaging in vivo. Chu J, Oh Y, Sens A, Ataie N, Dana H, Macklin JJ, Laviv T, Welf ES, Dean KM, Zhang F, Kim BB, Tang CT, Hu M, Baird MA, Davidson MW, Kay MA, Fiolka R, Yasuda R, Kim DS, Ng HL, Lin MZ. Nat Biotechnol. 2016 May 30. doi: 10.1038/nbt.3550. PubMed 27240196.
Backbone
  Vector backbone: pNCS
  Backbone size w/o insert (bp): 2916
  Total vector size (bp): 4797
  Vector type: Bacterial Expression
  Selectable markers: none
Growth in bacteria
  Bacterial resistance: Ampicillin, 100 μg/mL
  Growth temperature: 37°C
  Growth strain: DH5alpha
  Copy number: High Copy
Gene/Insert
  Gene/Insert name: Antares
  Insert size (bp): 1881
  Promoter: T7
  Tag / fusion protein: 6xHis (N terminal on backbone)
  Cloning method: Restriction Enzyme; 5′ cloning site BamHI (unknown if destroyed); 3′ cloning site EcoRI (unknown if destroyed)
  Sequencing primers: 5′ T7 Xpress Fwd; 3′ T7 term
Terms and licenses: Academic/Nonprofit Terms; Industry Terms: Not Available to Industry
How to cite: pNCS-Antares was a gift from Michael Lin (Addgene plasmid # 74279 ; http://n2t.net/addgene:74279 ; RRID:Addgene_74279)
