>Addgene plasmid #74279 | pNCS-Antares | addgene partial sequence | sequence record 140825 | T7 5'-TAATACGACTCACTATAGGG-3'
CCTGATGCGATGAATGATATAATAGGAAAGTACTGTTTTGTTTAACTTTAAGAAGGGGATATACATATGC
GGGGTTCTCATCATCATCATCATCATGGTATGGCTAGCATGACTGGTGGACAGCAAATGGGTCGGGATCT
GTACGACGATGACGATAAGGATCCGATGGTGAGCAAGGGCGAGGAGCTGATCAAGGAGAACATGAGAAGC
AAGCTGTACCTGGAAGGCAGCGTGAACGGCCACCAGTTCAAGTGCACCCACGAAGGGGAGGGCAAGCCCT
ACGAGGGCAAGCAGACCAACAGGATCAAGGTGGTGGAGGGAGGCCCCCTGCCGTTCGCATTCGACATCCT
GGCCACCCACTTTATGTACGGGAGCAAGGTGTTCATCAAGTACCCCGCCGACCTCCCCGATTATTTTAAG
CAGTCCTTCCCTGAGGGCTTCACATGGGAGAGAGTCATGGTGTTCGAAGACGGGGGCGTGCTGACCGCCA
CCCAGGACACCAGCCTCCAGGACGGCGAGCTCATCTACAACGTCAAGGTCAGAGGGGTGAACTTCCCAGC
CAACGGCCCCGTGATGCAGAAGAAAACACTGGGCTGGGAGCCCAGCACCGAGACCATGTACCCCGCTGAC
GGCGGCCTGGAAGGCAGATGCGACAAGGCCCTGAAGCTCGTGGGCGGGGGCCACCTGCACGTCAACTTCA
AGACCACATACAAGTCCAAGAAACCCGTGAAGATGCCCGGCGTCCACTACGTGGACCGCAGACTGGAAAG
AATCAAGGAGGCCGACAACGAGACCTACGTCGAGCAGTACGAGCACGCTGTGGCCAGATACTCCAACCTG
GGCGGAGGCTTCACACTCGA
