>Addgene plasmid #74279 | pNCS-Antares | addgene partial sequence | sequence record 140826 | T7term 5'-GCTAGTTATTGCTCAGCGG-3'
TGTTAGCAGCCGGATCAAGCTTCGAATTCATTACTTGTACAGCTCGTCCATGCCTCCGCCCAGGTTGGAG
TATCTGGCCACAGCGTGCTCGTACTGCTCGACGTAGGTCTCGTTGTCGGCCTCCTTGATTCTTTCCAGTC
TGCGGTCCACGTAGTGGACGCCGGGCATCTTCACGGGTTTCTTGGACTTGTATGTGGTCTTGAAGTTGAC
GTGCAGGTGGCCCCCGCCCACGAGCTTCAGGGCCTTGTCGCATCTGCCTTCCAGGCCGCCGTCAGCGGGG
TACATGGTCTCGGTGCTGGGCTCCCAGCCCAGTGTTTTCTTCTGCATCACGGGGCCGTTGGCTGGGAAGT
TCACCCCTCTGACCTTGACGTTGTAGATGAGCTCGCCGTCCTGGAGGCTGGTGTCCTGGGTGGCGGTCAG
CACGCCCCCGTCTTCGAACACCATGACTCTCTCCCATGTGAAGCCCTCAGGGAAGGACTGCTTAAAATAA
TCGGGGAGGTCGGCGGGGTACTTGATGAACACCTTGCTCCCGTACATAAAGTGGGTGGCCAGGATGTCGA
ATGCGAACGGCAGGGGGCCTCCCTCCACCACCTTGATCCTGTTGGTCTGCTTGCCCTCGTAGGGCTTGCC
CTCCCCTTCGTGGGTGCACTTGAACTGGTGGCCGTTCACGCTGCCTTCCAGGTACAGCTTGCTTCTCATG
TTCTCCTTGATCAGCTCGTGCCTCGCCAGAATGCGTTCGCACAGCCGCCAGCCGGTCACTCCGTTGATGG
TTACTCGGAACAGCAGGGAGCCGTCGGGGTTGATCA
